Addgene plasmid #100025: pcDNA3.2-DEST-MatryoshCaMP6s
Purpose: Mammalian expression of fluorescent reporter for calcium signaling, based off of GCaMP6s. Contains a stable reference Large Stokes Shift (LSS) mOrange nested within the reporting cpEGFP.
Depositing lab: Wolf Frommer. Depositing organization: Carnegie Institution for Science. Publication: Ratiometric Matryoshka biosensors from a nested cassette of green- and orange-emitting fluorescent proteins. Ast C, Foret J, Oltrogge LM, De Michele R, Kleist TJ, Ho CH, Frommer WB. Nat Commun. 2017 Sep 5;8(1):431. doi: 10.1038/s41467-017-00400-2. PubMed 28874729.
Backbone
  Vector backbone: pcDNA3.2/V5-DEST
  Backbone manufacturer: Thermo Fisher Scientific
  Backbone size w/o insert (bp): 5490
  Total vector size (bp): 7449
  Vector type: Mammalian Expression
  Selectable markers: Neomycin (select with G418)
Growth in bacteria
  Bacterial resistance: Ampicillin, 100 μg/mL
  Growth temperature: 37°C
  Growth strain: DH5alpha
  Copy number: High Copy
Gene/Insert
  Gene/Insert name: MatryoshCaMP6s (alt names: GCaMP6s-LSSmOrange; MCaMP6s)
  Insert size (bp): 1959
  Promoter: CMV
  Tag / fusion protein: V5 Epitope Tag (C terminal on backbone)
  Cloning method: Gateway Cloning
  Sequencing primers: 5′ T7
Resource information
  A portion of this plasmid was derived from a plasmid made by: The GCaMP6s portion was derived from Addgene plasmid #40753 (Douglas Kim).
Terms and licenses: Academic/Nonprofit Terms; Industry Terms: Not Available to Industry
How to cite: pcDNA3.2-DEST-MatryoshCaMP6s was a gift from Wolf Frommer (Addgene plasmid # 100025 ; http://n2t.net/addgene:100025 ; RRID:Addgene_100025)
