[The description below was written by a language model from this plasmid's Addgene catalogue record and pLannotate feature annotations shown in this document.]
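Description:
pcDNA3.2-DEST-MatryoshCaMP6s is a 7,449 bp mammalian expression plasmid built on the pcDNA3.2/V5-DEST Gateway destination backbone. It is maintained in E. coli as a high-copy plasmid through a ColE1/pUC-type origin with ampicillin selection (AmpR under its own bla promoter), and it also carries an f1 origin. For mammalian cells, an SV40 enhancer/early promoter drives a neomycin phosphotransferase gene terminated by an SV40 poly(A) signal, allowing G418 selection of stable transfectants.

The payload is MatryoshCaMP6s (also called GCaMP6s-LSSmOrange), a 1,959 bp insert placed by Gateway recombination between attB1 and attB2 sites downstream of the CMV enhancer/promoter; a T7 promoter sits just upstream. The sensor derives from GCaMP6s, in which a calmodulin-binding peptide from myosin light chain kinase and calmodulin flank a circularly permuted EGFP, so that calcium binding changes green fluorescence. The annotation reflects this layout: the calmodulin-binding peptide, then a GFP-family segment (matched by the software to a C-terminal mVenus fragment, presumably the first part of cpEGFP), then the complete LSSmOrange coding sequence, then the remaining GCaMP6s sequence. LSSmOrange, a large Stokes shift orange protein, is thus nested inside the reporting cpEGFP and serves as a stable reference signal, giving a ratiometric green/orange calcium readout from a single polypeptide. A backbone-encoded V5 epitope lies beyond attB2 as a listed C-terminal tag, followed by an HSV TK poly(A) signal. Short hits annotated as HIV-1 LTR, bGH poly(A), ble and lacI fragments are probably incidental backbone matches. The plasmid is intended for imaging calcium signalling in mammalian cells.
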