Features (pLannotate 1.2.2; 26 found; start..end, strand, type, name):
      1..204     +  promoter       CMV promoter: human cytomegalovirus (CMV) immediate early promoter
    200..233     +  LTR            5' LTR (truncated) (fragment): truncated 5' long terminal repeat (LTR) from HIV-1
    249..267     +  promoter       T7 promoter: promoter for bacteriophage T7 RNA polymerase
    298..318     +  protein_bind   attB1: mutant version of attB; core recombination site for the Gateway® BP reaction BP Clonase™
    334..390     +  CDS            calmodulin-binding peptide: calmodulin-binding peptide from avian smooth muscle myosin light chain kinase
    415..666     +  CDS            VC155: C-terminal fragment of mVenus for use in bimolecular fluorescence complementation (BiFC) (Kodama and Hu, 2010)
    676..1383    +  CDS            LSSmOrange: LSSmOrange is a basic (constitutively fluorescent) long stokes shift fluorescent protein published in 2012, derived from Discosoma sp.. It has moderate acid sensitivity.
   1384..2277    +  CDS            GCaMP6s (fragment): improved fluorescent protein-based calcium sensor (Chen et al., 2013)
   2278..2298    -  protein_bind   attB2: mutant version of attB; core recombination site for the Gateway® BP reaction BP Clonase™
   2325..2366    +  CDS            V5 tag: epitope tag from simian virus 5
   2450..2498    +  polyA_signal   HSV TK poly(A) signal: herpes simplex virus thymidine kinase polyadenylation signal (Cole and Stacy, 1985)
   2589..2605    -  polyA_signal   bGH poly(A) signal (fragment): bovine growth hormone polyadenylation signal
   2700..3128    +  rep_origin     f1 ori (sequence partly withheld): f1 bacteriophage origin of replication; arrow indicates direction of (+) strand synthesis
   3142..3471    +  promoter       SV40 promoter: SV40 enhancer and early promoter
   3538..4329    +  CDS            neo: KKA2_KLEPN - Also known as kan, nptII. Experimental evidence at protein level: Swiss-Prot protein existence level 1. Resistance to kanamycin, neomycin, paromomycin, ribostamycin, butirosin and gentamicin B. From Klebsiella pneumoniae.
   4355..4513    +  CDS            ble (fragment): BLE_KLEPN - Experimental evidence at protein level: Swiss-Prot protein existence level 1. Binding protein with a strong affinity to the bleomycin family of antibiotics. Binds to CL990; an antimitotic-antibiotic compound. From Klebsiella pneumoniae.
   4508..4629    +  polyA_signal   SV40 poly(A) signal: SV40 polyadenylation signal
   4702..4718    -  protein_bind   lac operator: The lac repressor binds to the lac operator to inhibit transcription in E. coli. This inhibition can be relieved by adding lactose or isopropyl-β-D-thiogalactopyranoside (IPTG). lac repressor encoded by lacI
   4726..4756    -  promoter       lac promoter: promoter for the E. coli lac operon
   4771..4792    -  protein_bind   CAP binding site: CAP binding activates transcription in the presence of cAMP. E. coli catabolite activator protein
   4805..4897    -  CDS            lacI (fragment): lac repressor; lacI; The lac repressor binds to the lac operator to inhibit transcription in E. coli. This inhibition can be relieved by adding lactose or isopropyl-β-D-thiogalactopyranoside (IPTG).
   5080..5668    -  rep_origin     ori: high-copy-number ColE1/pMB1/pBR322/pUC origin of replication
   5839..6699    -  CDS            AmpR: β-lactamase; bla; confers resistance to ampicillin, carbenicillin, and related antibiotics
   6700..6804    -  promoter       AmpR promoter: bla
   6863..6915    -  misc_feature   bom (fragment): basis of mobility region from pBR322
   7070..7449    +  enhancer       CMV enhancer: human cytomegalovirus immediate early enhancer
>Addgene plasmid #100025 | pcDNA3.2-DEST-MatryoshCaMP6s | addgene full sequence | sequence record 194289 | Addgene NGS Result
GTGATGCGGTTTTGGCAGTACATCAATGGGCGTGGATAGCGGTTTGACTCACGGGGATTTCCAAGTCTCC
ACCCCATTGACGTCAATGGGAGTTTGTTTTGGCACCAAAATCAACGGGACTTTCCAAAATGTCGTAACAA
CTCCGCCCCATTGACGCAAATGGGCGGTAGGCGTGTACGGTGGGAGGTCTATATAAGCAGAGCTCTCTGG
CTAACTAGAGAACCCACTGCTTACTGGCTTATCGAAATTAATACGACTCACTATAGGGAGACCCAAGCTG
GCTAGTTAAGCTATCAACAAGTTTGTACAAAAAAGCAGATGGTCGACTCATCACGTCGTAAGTGGAATAA
GACAGGTCACGCAGTCAGAGCTATAGGTCGGCTGAGCTCACTCGAGAACGTCTATATCAAGGCCGACAAG
CAGAAGAACGGCATCAAGGCGAACTTCCACATCCGCCACAACATCGAGGACGGCGGCGTGCAGCTCGCCT
ACCACTACCAGCAGAACACCCCCATCGGCGACGGCCCCGTGCTGCTGCCCGACAACCACTACCTGAGCGT
GCAGTCCAAACTTTCGAAAGACCCCAACGAGAAGCGCGATCACATGGTCCTGCTGGAGTTCGTGACCGCC
GCCGGGATCACTCTCGGCATGGACGAGCTGTACAAGGGCGGTACCATGGTGAGCAAGGGCGAGGAGAATA
ACATGGCCATCATCAAGGAGTTCATGCGCTTCAAGGTGCGCATGGAGGGCTCCGTGAACGGCCACGAGTT
CGAGATCGAGGGCGAGGGCGAGGGCCGCCCCTACGAGGGCTTTCAGACCGTTAAGCTGAAGGTGACCAAG
GGTGGCCCCCTGCCCTTCGCCTGGGACATCTTGTCCCCTCAGTTCACCTACGGCTCCAAGGCCTACGTGA
AGCACCCCGCCGACATCCCCGACTACCTCAAGCTGTCCTTCCCCGAGGGCTTCAAGTGGGAGCGCGTGAT
GAACTTCGAGGACGGCGGCGTGGTGACCGTGACTCAGGACTCCTCCCTGCAGGACGGCGAGTTCATCTAC
AAGGTGAAGCTGCGCGGCACCAACTTCCCCTCCGACGGCCCCGTAATGCAGAAGAAGACCATGGGCATGG
AGGCCTCCTCCGAGCGGATGTACCCCGAGGACGGCGCCCTGAAGGGCGAGGACAAGCTCAGGCTGAAGCT
GAAGGACGGCGGCCACTACACCTCCGAGGTCAAGACCACCTACAAGGCCAAGAAGCCCGTGCAGTTGCCC
GGCGCCTACATCGTCGACATCAAGTTGGACATCACCTCCCACAACGAGGACTACACCATCGTGGAACAGT
ACGAACGCGCCGAGGGCCGCCACTCCACCGGCGGCATGGACGAGCTGTACAAGGGAGGGAGCATGGTGAG
CAAGGGCGAGGAGCTGTTCACCGGGGTGGTGCCCATCCTGGTCGAGCTGGACGGCGACGTAAACGGCCAC
AAGTTCAGCGTGTCCGGCGAGGGTGAGGGCGATGCCACCTACGGCAAGCTGACCCTGAAGTTCATCTGCA
CCACCGGCAAGCTGCCCGTGCCCTGGCCCACCCTCGTGACCACCCTGACCTACGGCGTGCAGTGCTTCAG
CCGCTACCCCGACCACATGAAGCAGCACGACTTCTTCAAGTCCGCCATGCCCGAAGGCTACATCCAGGAG
CGCACCATCTTCTTCAAGGACGACGGCAACTACAAGACCCGCGCCGAGGTGAAGTTCGAGGGCGACACCC
TGGTGAACCGCATCGAGCTGAAGGGCATCGACTTCAAGGAGGACGGCAACATCCTGGGGCACAAGCTGGA
GTACAACCTGCCGGACCAACTGACTGAAGAGCAGATCGCAGAATTTAAAGAGGCTTTCTCCCTATTTGAC
AAGGACGGGGATGGGACAATAACAACCAAGGAGCTGGGGACGGTGATGCGGTCTCTGGGGCAGAACCCCA
CAGAAGCAGAGCTGCAGGACATGATCAATGAAGTAGATGCCGACGGTGACGGCACAATCGACTTCCCTGA
GTTCCTGACAATGATGGCAAGAAAAATGAAATACAGGGACACGGAAGAAGAAATTAGAGAAGCGTTCGGT
GTGTTTGATAAGGATGGCAATGGCTACATCAGTGCAGCAGAGCTTCGCCACGTGATGACAAACCTTGGAG
AGAAGTTAACAGATGAAGAGGTTGATGAAATGATCAGGGAAGCAGACATCGATGGGGATGGTCAGGTAAA
CTACGAAGAGTTTGTACAAATGATGACAGCGAAGTGACAGCTTTCTTGTACAAAGTGGTTGATCTAGAGG
GCCCGCGGTTCGAAGGTAAGCCTATCCCTAACCCTCTCCTCGGTCTCGATTCTACGCGTACCGGTTAGTA
ATGAGTTTAAACGGGGGAGGCTAACTGAAACACGGAAGGAGACAATACCGGAAGGAACCCGCGCTATGAC
GGCAATAAAAAGACAGAATAAAACGCACGGGTGTTGGGTCGTTTGTTCATAAACGCGGGGTTCGGTCCCA
GGGCTGGCACTCTGTCGATACCCCACCGAGACCCCATTGGGGCCAATACGCCCGCGTTTCTTCCTTTTCC
CCACCCCACCCCCCAAGTTCGGGTGAAGGCCCAGGGCTCGCAGCCAACGTCGGGGCGGCAGGCCCTGCCA
TAGCAGATCTGCGCAGCTGGGGCTCTAGGGGGTATCCCC
[124 nt withheld, positions 2700-2823]
C
[91 nt withheld, positions 2825-2915]
A
[49 nt withheld, positions 2917-2965]
CCTTTGACGTTGGAGTCCACGTTCTTT
[37 nt withheld, positions 2993-3029]
ACCCTATCTCGGTCTATTCTTTTGATTTATAAGGGATTTTGCCGATTTCGGCCTATTGGTTAAAAAATGA
GCTGATTTAACAAAAATTTAACGCGAATTAATTCTGTGGAATGTGTGTCAGTTAGGGTGTGGAAAGTCCC
CAGGCTCCCCAGCAGGCAGAAGTATGCAAAGCATGCATCTCAATTAGTCAGCAACCAGGTGTGGAAAGTC
CCCAGGCTCCCCAGCAGGCAGAAGTATGCAAAGCATGCATCTCAATTAGTCAGCAACCATAGTCCCGCCC
CTAACTCCGCCCATCCCGCCCCTAACTCCGCCCAGTTCCGCCCATTCTCCGCCCCATGGCTGACTAATTT
TTTTTATTTATGCAGAGGCCGAGGCCGCCTCTGCCTCTGAGCTATTCCAGAAGTAGTGAGGAGGCTTTTT
TGGAGGCCTAGGCTTTTGCAAAAAGCTCCCGGGAGCTTGTATATCCATTTTCGGATCTGATCAAGAGACA
GGATGAGGATCGTTTCGCATGATTGAACAAGATGGATTGCACGCAGGTTCTCCGGCCGCTTGGGTGGAGA
GGCTATTCGGCTATGACTGGGCACAACAGACAATCGGCTGCTCTGATGCCGCCGTGTTCCGGCTGTCAGC
GCAGGGGCGCCCGGTTCTTTTTGTCAAGACCGACCTGTCCGGTGCCCTGAATGAACTGCAGGACGAGGCA
GCGCGGCTATCGTGGCTGGCCACGACGGGCGTTCCTTGCGCAGCTGTGCTCGACGTTGTCACTGAAGCGG
GAAGGGACTGGCTGCTATTGGGCGAAGTGCCGGGGCAGGATCTCCTGTCATCTCACCTTGCTCCTGCCGA
GAAAGTATCCATCATGGCTGATGCAATGCGGCGGCTGCATACGCTTGATCCGGCTACCTGCCCATTCGAC
CACCAAGCGAAACATCGCATCGAGCGAGCACGTACTCGGATGGAAGCCGGTCTTGTCGATCAGGATGATC
TGGACGAAGAGCATCAGGGGCTCGCGCCAGCCGAACTGTTCGCCAGGCTCAAGGCGCGCATGCCCGACGG
CGAGGATCTCGTCGTGACCCATGGCGATGCCTGCTTGCCGAATATCATGGTGGAAAATGGCCGCTTTTCT
GGATTCATCGACTGTGGCCGGCTGGGTGTGGCGGACCGCTATCAGGACATAGCGTTGGCTACCCGTGATA
TTGCTGAAGAGCTTGGCGGCGAATGGGCTGACCGCTTCCTCGTGCTTTACGGTATCGCCGCTCCCGATTC
GCAGCGCATCGCCTTCTATCGCCTTCTTGACGAGTTCTTCTGAGCGGGACTCTGGGGTTCGCGAAATGAC
CGACCAAGCGACGCCCAACCTGCCATCACGAGATTTCGATTCCACCGCCGCCTTCTATGAAAGGTTGGGC
TTCGGAATCGTTTTCCGGGACGCCGGCTGGATGATCCTCCAGCGCGGGGATCTCATGCTGGAGTTCTTCG
CCCACCCCAACTTGTTTATTGCAGCTTATAATGGTTACAAATAAAGCAATAGCATCACAAATTTCACAAA
TAAAGCATTTTTTTCACTGCATTCTAGTTGTGGTTTGTCCAAACTCATCAATGTATCTTATCATGTCTGT
ATACCGTCGACCTCTAGCTAGAGCTTGGCGTAATCATGGTCATAGCTGTTTCCTGTGTGAAATTGTTATC
CGCTCACAATTCCACACAACATACGAGCCGGAAGCATAAAGTGTAAAGCCTGGGGTGCCTAATGAGTGAG
CTAACTCACATTAATTGCGTTGCGCTCACTGCCCGCTTTCCAGTCGGGAAACCTGTCGTGCCAGCTGCAT
TAATGAATCGGCCAACGCGCGGGGAGAGGCGGTTTGCGTATTGGGCGCTCTTCCGCTTCCTCGCTCACTG
ACTCGCTGCGCTCGGTCGTTCGGCTGCGGCGAGCGGTATCAGCTCACTCAAAGGCGGTAATACGGTTATC
CACAGAATCAGGGGATAACGCAGGAAAGAACATGTGAGCAAAAGGCCAGCAAAAGGCCAGGAACCGTAAA
AAGGCCGCGTTGCTGGCGTTTTTCCATAGGCTCCGCCCCCCTGACGAGCATCACAAAAATCGACGCTCAA
GTCAGAGGTGGCGAAACCCGACAGGACTATAAAGATACCAGGCGTTTCCCCCTGGAAGCTCCCTCGTGCG
CTCTCCTGTTCCGACCCTGCCGCTTACCGGATACCTGTCCGCCTTTCTCCCTTCGGGAAGCGTGGCGCTT
TCTCATAGCTCACGCTGTAGGTATCTCAGTTCGGTGTAGGTCGTTCGCTCCAAGCTGGGCTGTGTGCACG
AACCCCCCGTTCAGCCCGACCGCTGCGCCTTATCCGGTAACTATCGTCTTGAGTCCAACCCGGTAAGACA
CGACTTATCGCCACTGGCAGCAGCCACTGGTAACAGGATTAGCAGAGCGAGGTATGTAGGCGGTGCTACA
GAGTTCTTGAAGTGGTGGCCTAACTACGGCTACACTAGAAGAACAGTATTTGGTATCTGCGCTCTGCTGA
AGCCAGTTACCTTCGGAAAAAGAGTTGGTAGCTCTTGATCCGGCAAACAAACCACCGCTGGTAGCGGTGG
TTTTTTTGTTTGCAAGCAGCAGATTACGCGCAGAAAAAAAGGATCTCAAGAAGATCCTTTGATCTTTTCT
ACGGGGTCTGACGCTCAGTGGAACGAAAACTCACGTTAAGGGATTTTGGTCATGAGATTATCAAAAAGGA
TCTTCACCTAGATCCTTTTAAATTAAAAATGAAGTTTTAAATCAATCTAAAGTATATATGAGTAAACTTG
GTCTGACAGTTACCAATGCTTAATCAGTGAGGCACCTATCTCAGCGATCTGTCTATTTCGTTCATCCATA
GTTGCCTGACTCCCCGTCGTGTAGATAACTACGATACGGGAGGGCTTACCATCTGGCCCCAGTGCTGCAA
TGATACCGCGAGACCCACGCTCACCGGCTCCAGATTTATCAGCAATAAACCAGCCAGCCGGAAGGGCCGA
GCGCAGAAGTGGTCCTGCAACTTTATCCGCCTCCATCCAGTCTATTAATTGTTGCCGGGAAGCTAGAGTA
AGTAGTTCGCCAGTTAATAGTTTGCGCAACGTTGTTGCCATTGCTACAGGCATCGTGGTGTCACGCTCGT
CGTTTGGTATGGCTTCATTCAGCTCCGGTTCCCAACGATCAAGGCGAGTTACATGATCCCCCATGTTGTG
CAAAAAAGCGGTTAGCTCCTTCGGTCCTCCGATCGTTGTCAGAAGTAAGTTGGCCGCAGTGTTATCACTC
ATGGTTATGGCAGCACTGCATAATTCTCTTACTGTCATGCCATCCGTAAGATGCTTTTCTGTGACTGGTG
AGTACTCAACCAAGTCATTCTGAGAATAGTGTATGCGGCGACCGAGTTGCTCTTGCCCGGCGTCAATACG
GGATAATACCGCGCCACATAGCAGAACTTTAAAAGTGCTCATCATTGGAAAACGTTCTTCGGGGCGAAAA
CTCTCAAGGATCTTACCGCTGTTGAGATCCAGTTCGATGTAACCCACTCGTGCACCCAACTGATCTTCAG
CATCTTTTACTTTCACCAGCGTTTCTGGGTGAGCAAAAACAGGAAGGCAAAATGCCGCAAAAAAGGGAAT
AAGGGCGACACGGAAATGTTGAATACTCATACTCTTCCTTTTTCAATATTATTGAAGCATTTATCAGGGT
TATTGTCTCATGAGCGGATACATATTTGAATGTATTTAGAAAAATAAACAAATAGGGGTTCCGCGCACAT
TTCCCCGAAAAGTGCCACCTGACGTCGACGGATCGGGAGATCTCCCGATCCCCTATGGTGCACTCTCAGT
ACAATCTGCTCTGATGCCGCATAGTTAAGCCAGTATCTGCTCCCTGCTTGTGTGTTGGAGGTCGCTGAGT
AGTGCGCGAGCAAAATTTAAGCTACAACAAGGCAAGGCTTGACCGACAATTGCATGAAGAATCTGCTTAG
GGTTAGGCGTTTTGCGCTGCTTCGCGATGTACGGGCCAGATATACGCGTTGACATTGATTATTGACTAGT
TATTAATAGTAATCAATTACGGGGTCATTAGTTCATAGCCCATATATGGAGTTCCGCGTTACATAACTTA
CGGTAAATGGCCCGCCTGGCTGACCGCCCAACGACCCCCGCCCATTGACGTCAATAATGACGTATGTTCC
CATAGTAACGCCAATAGGGACTTTCCATTGACGTCAATGGGTGGAGTATTTACGGTAAACTGCCCACTTG
GCAGTACATCAAGTGTATCATATGCCAAGTACGCCCCCTATTGACGTCAATGACGGTAAATGGCCCGCCT
GGCATTATGCCCAGTACATGACCTTATGGGACTTTCCTACTTGGCAGTACATCTACGTATTAGTCATCGC
TATTACCATG
